>Addgene plasmid #159010 | pMSR:MSMEG_0319:Dendra | addgene full sequence | sequence record 315671 | Addgene NGS Result
TGATAGAGTTTGTCCTCCCTATCAGTGATAGATAGGCTTAAGGAGTAATACGACTCACTATAGGGAGAAG
GAGGCCATTATGACCACCGAGCAATCCGCGCAGGCCGAGCACGAGGTGGGCGGCACCCGCGGTTTCCTGC
CCGCGGTCGAAGGCATGCGCGCATGCGCGGCCATGGGCGTGGTGCTCACCCACGTCGCGTTCCAGACCGG
CCACACCGGCGGGATCAGCGGACGCATCTTCGGCCGGTTCGACCTGGCCGTCGCGGTGTTCTTCGCACTG
TCGGGCTTCCTGCTGTGGCGCGGGCACGCCGCCGCGGCCCGCGGACTGCGCCCCCGGCCGAGAACCGGGC
ACTACCTGCGCTCCCGGATCGTGCGCATCATGCCCGGCTACGTGGTGGCGGTGATCGTGATCCTGCTGCT
GCTGCCGGAGGCCAAGGCCGATCTCACGGTGTGGCTGGCGAACCTCACCCTCACCCAGATCTACGTGCCG
CTGACGCTCACGGCCGGGCTGACACAGATGTGGAGCCTGTCGGTGGAGGTCAGCTTCTATCTGGCCCTGC
CGCTGCTCGCGCTGCTGGCGCGCAGGCTGCCGGTGCGCGCCCGGATCGGCGTGATCACCGCCGTCGCCGC
GCTGAGCCTGCTGTGGGTGTGCATCCCGTTCGCGGGTGACACCGGGCACAACCCGTGGAACTGGCCACCG
GCGTTCTTCTCGTGGTTCGCCGCGGGCATGGTGCTCGCCGAGCTGACCGTGAGCCCCTACGGCCGGGTGC
ACCGCCTGGCCCGGCGCCGTGTGCTGATGGCCGCCATCGCCGTCGTGGCGTTCGCGATCGCGGCGTCGCC
GCTGGCCGGTAAGGAAGGTCTGCACCCCGGGTCGGTCGGGCAGGTCATGCTCAAGACCGCGATGGGTGCC
GTGGTGGCGGGGGCGCTGCTGGCGCCCCTGGTGCTCGATCACCCCGGCACACGGCACCGCATTCTCGGCA
GCGCCGTGATGGTGACGCTGGGCCGCTGGTCCTACGGGCTGTTCGTGTGGCATCTGGCGGCGCTGGCGAT
GGTGTTCCCGATGCTGGGCGAGTTCCTGTTCAACGGCCGCATGCTCGTCGTGCTGATCCTCACGCTGGTG
TTCGGCTTCGCGCTCGCCGCCGTCAGCTACGCGCTCGTGGAGTCGCCGTGCCGCGAGGCGCTGCGCCGGT
GGGAGTACCGCCACAGCCGCCCGGTGCCGCCGCTGGACAGTTCGATCACCGAGCAGCCGGAGCCCGCCCC
AGCCGCGCGAAAGCTTGGTGCGGCCGCGGGCAACACGCCTGGCATCAATCTGATCAAGGAGGACATGCGT
GTCAAGGTGCATATGGAGGGCAACGTGAACGGTCACGCCTTCGTGATCGAGGGGGAGGGTAAGGGTAAGC
CTTACGAAGGGACCCAGACCGCCAACCTCACCGTCAAGGAGGGCGCCCCTCTCCCATTCTCGTACGATAT
CCTCACTACCGCGGTGCATTACGGGAACCGCGTGTTCACCAAGTACCCCGAGGATATCCCTGACTACTTC
AAGCAGAGCTTCCCGGAGGGATACTCCTGGGAGCGGACGATGACCTTCGAAGACAAGGGTATCTGTACGA
TCCGCAGCGACATCTCGCTGGAAGGGGACTGTTTCTTCCAGAACGTCCGTTTCAAGGGGACCAACTTTCC
GCCGAACGGCCCGGTCATGCAGAAGAAGACCCTCAAGTGGGAGCCGAGCACGGAGAAGCTGCACGTTCGG
GACGGCCTCCTGGTCGGCAACATCAACATGGCGCTGCTGCTGGAAGGCGGCGGCCACTACCTATGCGACT
TCAAGACCACGTACAAAGCGAAGAAGGTCGTCCAGCTGCCCGACGCGCACTTCGTGGACCACCGCATCGA
AATCCTGGGGAACGATTCGGACTACAACAAGGTCAAGTTGTACGAGCACGCTGTGGCACGCTATAGCCCG
CTCCCGTCGCAGGTCTGGTTCGAAGGCGGCGGCGGGGAGAACCTGTATTTCCAGGACTACAAGGACGACG
ACGACAAGTGATTTAAATAACCCCTTGGGGCCTCTAAACGGGTCTTGAGGGGTTTTTTGTTAACTAGCGT
ACGATCGAATTCCTGCAGCTCACGGTAACTGATGCCGTATTTGCAGTACCAGCGTACGGCCCACAGAATG
ATGTCACGCTGAAAATGCCGGCCTTTGAATGGGTTCATGTGCAGCTCCATCAGCAAAAGGGGATGATAAG
TTTATCACCACCGACTATTTGCAACAGTGCCGTTGATCGTGCTATGATCGACTGATGTCATCAGCGGTGG
AGTGCAATGTCGTGCAATACGAATGGCGAAAAGCCGAGCTCATCGGTCAGCTTCTCAACCTTGGGGTTAC
CCCCGGCGGTGTGCTGCTGGTCCACAGCTCCTTCCGTAGCGTCCGGCCCCTCGAAGATGGGCCACTTGGA
CTGATCGAGGCCCTGCGTGCTACGCTGGGTCCGGGAGGGACGCTCGTCATGCCCTCGTGGTCAGGTCTGG
ACGACGAGCCGTTCGATCCTGCCACGTCGCCCGTTACACCGGACCTTGGAGTTGTCTCTGACACATTCTG
GCGCCTGCCAAATGTAAAGCGCAGCGCCCATCCATTTGCCTTTGCGGCAGCGGGGCCACAGGCAGAGCAG
ATCATCTCTGATCCATTGCCCCTGCCACCTTACTCGCCTGCAAGCCCGGTCGCCCGTGTCCATGAACTCG
ATGGGCAGGTACTTCTCCTCGGCGTGGGACACGATGCCAACACGACGCTGCATCTTGCCGAGTTGATGGC
AAAGGTTCCCTATGGGGTGCCGAGACACTGCACCATTCTTCAGGATGGCAAGTTGGTACGCGTCGATTAT
CTCGAGAATGACCACTGCTGTGAGCGCTTTGCCTTGGCGGACAGGTGGCTCAAGGAGAAGAGCCTTCAGA
AGGAAGGTCCAGTCGGTCATGCCTTTGCTCGGTTGATCCGCTCCCGCGACATTGTGGCGACAGCCCTGGG
TCAACTGGGCCGAGATCCGTTGATCTTCCTGCATCCGCCAGAGGCGGGATGCGAAGAATGCGATGCCGCT
CGCCAGTCGATTGGCTGAGCTCATGAGCGGAGAACGAGATGACGTTGGAGGGGCAAGGTCGCGCTGATTG
CTGGGGCAACACGGGGGATCCACTAGTTCCATGAGCGTCAGACCCCGTAGAAAAGATCAAAGGATCTTCT
TGAGATCCTTTTTTTCTGCGCGTAATCTGCTGCTTGCAAACAAAAAAACCACCGCTACCAGCGGTGGTTT
GTTTGCCGGATCAAGAGCTACCAACTCTTTTTCCGAAGGTAACTGGCTTCAGCAGAGCGCAGATACCAAA
TACTGTCCTTCTAGTGTAGCCGTAGTTAGGCCACCACTTCAAGAACTCTGTAGCACCGCCTACATACCTC
GCTCTGCTAATCCTGTTACCAGTGGCTGCTGCCAGTGGCGATAAGTCGTGTCTTACCGGGTTGGACTCAA
GACGATAGTTACCGGATAAGGCGCAGCGGTCGGGCTGAACGGGGGGTTCGTGCACACAGCCCAGCTTGGA
GCGAACGACCTACACCGAACTGAGATACCTACAGCGTGAGCTATGAGAAAGCGCCACGCTTCCCGAGGGG
AGAAAGGCGGACAGGTATCCGGTAAGCGGCAGGGTCGGAACAGGAGAGCGCACGAGGGAGCTTCCAGGGG
GAAACGCCTGGTATCTTTATAGTCCTGTCGGGTTTCGCCACCTCTGACTTGAGCGTCGATTTTTGTGATG
CTCGTCAGGGGGGCGGAGCCTATGGAAAAACGCCAGCAACGCGGCCTTTTTACGGTTCCTGGCCTTTTGC
TGGCCTTTTGCTCACATGTTCTTTCCTGCGTTATCCCCTGATTCTGTGGATAACCGTATTACCGCCTTTG
AGTGAGCTGATACCGCTCGCCGCAGCCGAACGACCGAGCGCAACGCGTGCGGCCGCGGTACCCGGGGATC
CTCTAGAGTCGACCACCAAGGGCACCATCTCTGCTTGGGCCACCCCGTTGGCCGCAGCCAGCTCGCTGAG
AGCCGTGAACGACAGGGCGAACGCCAGCCCGCCGACGGCGAGGGTTCCGACCGCTGCAACTCCCGGTGCA
ACCTTGTCCCGGTCTATTCTCTTCACTGCACCAGCTCCAATCTGGTGTGAATGCCCCTCGTCTGTTCGCG
CAGGCGGGGGGCTCTATTCGTTTGTCAGCATCGAAAGTAGCCAGATCAGGGATGCGTTGCAACCGCGTAT
GCCCAGGTCAGAAGAGTCGCACAAGAGTTGCAGACCCCTGGAAAGAAAAATGGCCAGAGGGCGAAAACAC
CCTCTGACCAGCGGAGCGGGCGACGGGAATCGAACCCGCGTAGCTAGTTTGGAAGAATGGGTGTCTGCCG
ACCACATATGGGCCGGTCAAGATAGGTTTTTACCCCCTCTCGGCTGCATCCTCTAAGTGGAAAGAAATTG
CAGGTCGTAGAAGCGCGTTGAAGCCTGAGAGTTGCACAGGAGTTGCAACCCGGTAGCCTTGTTCACGACG
AGAGGAGACCTAGTTGGCACGTCGCGGATGGGGATCGCTGAAGACTCAGCGCAGCGGGAGGATCCAAGCC
TCATACGTCAACCCGCAGGACGGTGTGAGGTACTACGCGCTGCAGACCTACGACAACAAGATGGACGCCG
AAGCCTGGCTCGCGGGCGAGAAGCGGCTCATCGAGATGGAGACCTGGACCCCTCCACAGGACCGGGCGAA
GAAGGCAGCCGCCAGCGCCATCACGCTGGAGGAGTACACCCGGAAGTGGCTCGTGGAGCGCGACCTCGCA
GACGGCACCAGGGATCTGTACAGCGGGCACGCGGAGCGCCGCATCTACCCGGTGCTAGGTGAAGTGGCGG
TCACAGAGATGACGCCAGCTCTGGTGCGTGCGTGGTGGGCCGGGATGGGTAGGAAGCACCCGACTGCCCG
CCGGCATGCCTACAACGTCCTCCGGGCGGTGATGAACACAGCGGTCGAGGACAAGCTGATCGCAGAGAAC
CCGTGCCGGATCGAGCAGAAGGCAGCCGATGAGCGCGACGTAGAGGCGCTGACGCCTGAGGAGCTGGACA
TCGTCGCCGCTGAGATCTTCGAGCACTACCGGATCGCGGCATACATCCTGGCGTGGACGAGCCTCCGGTT
CGGAGAGCTGATCGAGCTTCGCCGCAAGGACATCGTGGACGACGGCATGACGATGAAGCTCCGGGTGCGC
CGTGGCGCTTCCCGCGTGGGGAACAAGATCGTCGTTGGCAACGCCAAGACCGTCCGGTCGAAGCGTCCTG
TGACGGTTCCGCCTCACGTCGCGGAGATGATCCGAGCGCACATGAAGGACCGTACGAAGATGAACAAGGG
CCCCGAGGCATTCCTGGTGACCACGACGCAGGGCAACCGGCTGTCGAAGTCCGCGTTCACCAAGTCGCTG
AAGCGTGGCTACGCCAAGATCGGTCGGCCGGAACTCCGCATCCACGACCTCCGCGCTGTCGGCGCTACGT
TCGCCGCTCAGGCAGGTGCGACGACCAAGGAGCTGATGGCCCGTCTCGGTCACACGACTCCTAGGATGGC
GATGAAGTACCAGATGGCGTCTGAGGCCCGCGACGAGGCTATCGCTGAGGCGATGTCCAAGCTGGCCAAG
ACCTCCTGAAACGCAAAAAGCCCCCCTCCCAAGGACACTGAGTCCTAAAGAGGGGGGTTTCTTGTCAGTA
CGCGAAGAACCACGCCTGGCCGCGAGCGCCAGCACCGCCGCTCTGTGCGGAGACCTGGGCACCAGCCCCG
CCGCCGCCAGGAGCATTGCCGTTCCCGCCAGAAATCTAGACGGTGACCACAACGCGCCCGCTTTGATCGG
GGACGTCGAAATATTGGATCGTCGGCACCGTCACGGCCGTGGGAGGCGGCACGATCCGCGACGTGATGAT
CGGCCGCATCCCCACGGTGCTGCGCAGTGAGCTCTACGCCATCCCGGCGTTGATCTGTGCGTTCGCACGC
ACAGGCCCGGTGTGAGAAGGGTCTCTGACGAGCGGGAGAACTCCCTATCAG
Features (pLannotate 1.2.2; 14 found; start..end, strand, type, name):
     15..32      +  promoter       tight TRE promoter (fragment): Tet-responsive promoter PTight, consisting of seven tet operator sequences followed by the minimal CMV promoter
     46..64      +  promoter       T7 promoter: promoter for bacteriophage T7 RNA polymerase
    557..581     +  sig_peptide    insulin signal sequence (fragment): signal sequence of human preproinsulin
   1292..1978    +  CDS            Dendra2: Dendra2 is a photoconvertible green fluorescent protein published in 2006, derived from Dendronephthya sp.. It has high acid sensitivity.
   2018..2038    +  CDS            FLAG (fragment): FLAG® epitope tag, followed by an enterokinase cleavage site
   2047..2089    +  terminator     T7 terminator (fragment): transcription terminator for bacteriophage T7 RNA polymerase
   2295..3095    +  CDS            ApmR: aminoglycoside 3-N-acetyltransferase type IV ; aac(3)IV; confers resistance to apramycin (Paget and Davies, 1996)
   3162..3179    -  misc_feature   MCS (fragment): pBluescript multiple cloning site
   3220..3808    +  rep_origin     ori: high-copy-number ColE1/pMB1/pBR322/pUC origin of replication
   3976..4004    +  misc_feature   MCS (fragment): pUC18/19 multiple cloning site
   4564..5676    +  CDS            33: VINT_BPML5 - Also known as int. Protein inferred from homology: Swiss-Prot protein existence level 3. Integrase is necessary for integration of the phage into the host genome by site-specific recombination. From Mycobacterium phage L5 (Mycobacteriophage L5).
   5738..5842    -  CDS            32 (fragment): VG32_BPML5 - Protein predicted: Swiss-Prot protein existence level 4. From Mycobacterium phage L5 (Mycobacteriophage L5).
   5898..6002    +  CDS            Y4104_STRCO (fragment): Protein inferred from homology: Swiss-Prot protein existence level 3. From Streptomyces coelicolor (strain ATCC BAA-471 / A3(2) / M145).
   6060..8       +  promoter       tight TRE promoter (fragment) (across the origin): Tet-responsive promoter PTight, consisting of seven tet operator sequences followed by the minimal CMV promoter
