[The description below was written by a language model from this plasmid's Addgene catalogue record and pLannotate feature annotations shown in this document.]
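Description:
pMSR:MSMEG_0319:Dendra is a 6.1 kb shuttle plasmid built on the pMSR:Dendra backbone. It is catalogued as both a bacterial expression vector and an integrating mycobacterial expression vector that targets the mycobacteriophage L5 attachment site. In E. coli it replicates from a high-copy ColE1/pUC-type origin and is selected with apramycin through the aac(3)IV acetyltransferase gene. It carries no annotated mycobacterial replication origin. Instead, it encodes the L5 integrase, flanked by a fragment of the neighbouring L5 gene 32, which catalyses site-specific recombination of the plasmid into the mycobacterial chromosome to give a stable single-copy insertion.

The payload is the Mycobacterium smegmatis open reading frame MSMEG_0319, inserted by ligation-independent cloning. It is fused at its C terminus, through a Gly-Ala linker, to the green-to-red photoconvertible fluorescent protein Dendra2 and a single FLAG epitope. The record names the promoter as pmycTetO, a mycobacterial promoter containing tet operators. The short "tight TRE" hits spanning the sequence origin most likely reflect these operator sequences rather than a mammalian Tet-responsive promoter. A T7 promoter lies just downstream of them and a T7 terminator fragment follows the FLAG tag, so the same fusion can be transcribed by T7 RNA polymerase in suitable E. coli hosts, which is the stated purpose. The small "insulin signal sequence" match falls within the insert region and is probably a spurious annotation, as may be the short Streptomyces coelicolor protein fragment.

The plasmid belongs to a systematic mycobacterial gene resource. It is suited to localising, tracking or immunodetecting the MSMEG_0319 protein, whose function the record does not state.
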