Addgene plasmid #159010: pMSR:MSMEG_0319:Dendra
Purpose: T7 expression of C-term fluorescent fusion in E. coli
Depositing lab: Keith Derbyshire & Joseph Wade. Depositing organization: Wadsworth Center, New York State Department of Health. Publication: A Mycobacterial Systems Resource for the Research Community. Judd JA, Canestrari J, Clark R, Joseph A, Lapierre P, Lasek-Nesselquist E, Mir M, Palumbo M, Smith C, Stone M, Upadhyay A, Wirth SE, Dedrick RM, Meier CG, Russell DA, Dills A, Dove E, Kester J, Wolf ID, Zhu J, Rubin ER, Fortune S, Hatfull GF, Gray TA, Wade JT, Derbyshire KM. mBio. 2021 Mar 2;12(2). pii: mBio.02401-20. doi: 10.1128/mBio.02401-20. PubMed 33653882.
Backbone
  Vector backbone: pMSR:Dendra
  Vector type: Bacterial Expression ; Integrating Mycobacterial Expression Vector attL5
Growth in bacteria
  Bacterial resistance: Apramycin, 25 μg/mL
  Growth temperature: 37°C
  Growth strain: DH5alpha
  Copy number: High Copy
Gene/Insert
  Gene/Insert name: MSMEG_0319
  Species: M. smegmatis
  Promoter: pmycTetO
  Tag / fusion protein: Gly-Ala Linker/Dendra2/1x Flag Tag (C terminal on insert)
  Cloning method: Ligation Independent Cloning
  Sequencing primers: 5′ TGATAGAGTTTGTCCTCCCTATCAG; 3′ TCCATATGCACCTTGACACG
Terms and licenses: Academic/Nonprofit Terms; Industry Terms: Not Available to Industry
Depositor comments: NCBI reference sequence: CP000480.1. 5' cloning site: Ase1, destroyed during cloning. 3' cloning site: HindIII, not destroyed during cloning
How to cite: pMSR:MSMEG_0319:Dendra was a gift from Keith Derbyshire & Joseph Wade (Addgene plasmid # 159010 ; http://n2t.net/addgene:159010 ; RRID:Addgene_159010)
