>Addgene plasmid #159010 | pMSR:MSMEG_0319:Dendra | depositor partial sequence | sequence record 306952 | insert sequence
ATGACCACCGAGCAATCCGCGCAGGCCGAGCACGAGGTGGGCGGCACCCGCGGTTTCCTGCCCGCGGTCG
AAGGCATGCGCGCATGCGCGGCCATGGGCGTGGTGCTCACCCACGTCGCGTTCCAGACCGGCCACACCGG
CGGGATCAGCGGACGCATCTTCGGCCGGTTCGACCTGGCCGTCGCGGTGTTCTTCGCACTGTCGGGCTTC
CTGCTGTGGCGCGGGCACGCCGCCGCGGCCCGCGGACTGCGCCCCCGGCCGAGAACCGGGCACTACCTGC
GCTCCCGGATCGTGCGCATCATGCCCGGCTACGTGGTGGCGGTGATCGTGATCCTGCTGCTGCTGCCGGA
GGCCAAGGCCGATCTCACGGTGTGGCTGGCGAACCTCACCCTCACCCAGATCTACGTGCCGCTGACGCTC
ACGGCCGGGCTGACACAGATGTGGAGCCTGTCGGTGGAGGTCAGCTTCTATCTGGCCCTGCCGCTGCTCG
CGCTGCTGGCGCGCAGGCTGCCGGTGCGCGCCCGGATCGGCGTGATCACCGCCGTCGCCGCGCTGAGCCT
GCTGTGGGTGTGCATCCCGTTCGCGGGTGACACCGGGCACAACCCGTGGAACTGGCCACCGGCGTTCTTC
TCGTGGTTCGCCGCGGGCATGGTGCTCGCCGAGCTGACCGTGAGCCCCTACGGCCGGGTGCACCGCCTGG
CCCGGCGCCGTGTGCTGATGGCCGCCATCGCCGTCGTGGCGTTCGCGATCGCGGCGTCGCCGCTGGCCGG
TAAGGAAGGTCTGCACCCCGGGTCGGTCGGGCAGGTCATGCTCAAGACCGCGATGGGTGCCGTGGTGGCG
GGGGCGCTGCTGGCGCCCCTGGTGCTCGATCACCCCGGCACACGGCACCGCATTCTCGGCAGCGCCGTGA
TGGTGACGCTGGGCCGCTGGTCCTACGGGCTGTTCGTGTGGCATCTGGCGGCGCTGGCGATGGTGTTCCC
GATGCTGGGCGAGTTCCTGTTCAACGGCCGCATGCTCGTCGTGCTGATCCTCACGCTGGTGTTCGGCTTC
GCGCTCGCCGCCGTCAGCTACGCGCTCGTGGAGTCGCCGTGCCGCGAGGCGCTGCGCCGGTGGGAGTACC
GCCACAGCCGCCCGGTGCCGCCGCTGGACAGTTCGATCACCGAGCAGCCGGAGCCCGCCCCAGCCGCGCG
A
